>Addgene plasmid #219353 | SFFV-RCOR1-Brd 446 | addgene full sequence | sequence record 450715 | Addgene Long Read Sequencing Result
ATTTATGCAGAGGCCGAGGCCGCCTCGGCCTCTGAGCTATTCCAGAAGTAGTGAGGAGGCTTTTTTGGAG
GCCTAGGGACGTACCCAATTCGCCCTATAGTGAGTCGTATTACGCGCGCTCACTGGCCGTCGTTTTACAA
CGTCGTGACTGGGAAAACCCTGGCGTTACCCAACTTAATCGCCTTGCAGCACATCCCCCTTTCGCCAGCT
GGCGTAATAGCGAAGAGGCCCGCACCGATCGCCCTTCCCAACAGTTGCGCAGCCTGAATGGCGAATGGG
[124 nt withheld, positions 280-403]
C
[91 nt withheld, positions 405-495]
A
[49 nt withheld, positions 497-545]
CCTTTGACGTTGGAGTCCACGTTCTTT
[37 nt withheld, positions 573-609]
ACCCTATCTCGGTCTATTCTTTTGATTTATAAGGGATTTTGCCGATTTCGGCCTATTGGTTAAAAAATGA
GCTGATTTAACAAAAATTTAACGCGAATTTTAACAAAATATTAACGCTTACAATTTAGGTGGCACTTTTC
GGGGAAATGTGCGCGGAACCCCTATTTGTTTATTTTTCTAAATACATTCAAATATGTATCCGCTCATGAG
ACAATAACCCTGATAAATGCTTCAATAATATTGAAAAAGGAAGAGTATGAGTATTCAACATTTCCGTGTC
GCCCTTATTCCCTTTTTTGCGGCATTTTGCCTTCCTGTTTTTGCTCACCCAGAAACGCTGGTGAAAGTAA
AAGATGCTGAAGATCAGTTGGGTGCACGAGTGGGTTACATCGAACTGGATCTCAACAGCGGTAAGATCCT
TGAGAGTTTTCGCCCCGAAGAACGTTTTCCAATGATGAGCACTTTTAAAGTTCTGCTATGTGGCGCGGTA
TTATCCCGTATTGACGCCGGGCAAGAGCAACTCGGTCGCCGCATACACTATTCTCAGAATGACTTGGTTG
AGTACTCACCAGTCACAGAAAAGCATCTTACGGATGGCATGACAGTAAGAGAATTATGCAGTGCTGCCAT
AACCATGAGTGATAACACTGCGGCCAACTTACTTCTGACAACGATCGGAGGACCGAAGGAGCTAACCGCT
TTTTTGCACAACATGGGGGATCATGTAACTCGCCTTGATCGTTGGGAACCGGAGCTGAATGAAGCCATAC
CAAACGACGAGCGTGACACCACGATGCCTGTAGCAATGGCAACAACGTTGCGCAAACTATTAACTGGCGA
ACTACTTACTCTAGCTTCCCGGCAACAATTAATAGACTGGATGGAGGCGGATAAAGTTGCAGGACCACTT
CTGCGCTCGGCCCTTCCGGCTGGCTGGTTTATTGCTGATAAATCTGGAGCCGGTGAGCGTGGGTCTCGCG
GTATCATTGCAGCACTGGGGCCAGATGGTAAGCCCTCCCGTATCGTAGTTATCTACACGACGGGGAGTCA
GGCAACTATGGATGAACGAAATAGACAGATCGCTGAGATAGGTGCCTCACTGATTAAGCATTGGTAACTG
TCAGACCAAGTTTACTCATATATACTTTAGATTGATTTAAAACTTCATTTTTAATTTAAAAGGATCTAGG
TGAAGATCCTTTTTGATAATCTCATGACCAAAATCCCTTAACGTGAGTTTTCGTTCCACTGAGCGTCAGA
CCCCGTAGAAAAGATCAAAGGATCTTCTTGAGATCCTTTTTTTCTGCGCGTAATCTGCTGCTTGCAAACA
AAAAAACCACCGCTACCAGCGGTGGTTTGTTTGCCGGATCAAGAGCTACCAACTCTTTTTCCGAAGGTAA
CTGGCTTCAGCAGAGCGCAGATACCAAATACTGTTCTTCTAGTGTAGCCGTAGTTAGGCCACCACTTCAA
GAACTCTGTAGCACCGCCTACATACCTCGCTCTGCTAATCCTGTTACCAGTGGCTGCTGCCAGTGGCGAT
AAGTCGTGTCTTACCGGGTTGGACTCAAGACGATAGTTACCGGATAAGGCGCAGCGGTCGGGCTGAACGG
GGGGTTCGTGCACACAGCCCAGCTTGGAGCGAACGACCTACACCGAACTGAGATACCTACAGCGTGAGCT
ATGAGAAAGCGCCACGCTTCCCGAAGGGAGAAAGGCGGACAGGTATCCGGTAAGCGGCAGGGTCGGAACA
GGAGAGCGCACGAGGGAGCTTCCAGGGGGAAACGCCTGGTATCTTTATAGTCCTGTCGGGTTTCGCCACC
TCTGACTTGAGCGTCGATTTTTGTGATGCTCGTCAGGGGGGCGGAGCCTATGGAAAAACGCCAGCAACGC
GGCCTTTTTACGGTTCCTGGCCTTTTGCTGGCCTTTTGCTCACATGTTCTTTCCTGCGTTATCCCCTGAT
TCTGTGGATAACCGTATTACCGCCTTTGAGTGAGCTGATACCGCTCGCCGCAGCCGAACGACCGAGCGCA
GCGAGTCAGTGAGCGAGGAAGCGGAAGAGCGCCCAATACGCAAACCGCCTCTCCCCGCGCGTTGGCCGAT
TCATTAATGCAGCTGGCACGACAGGTTTCCCGACTGGAAAGCGGGCAGTGAGCGCAACGCAATTAATGTG
AGTTAGCTCACTCATTAGGCACCCCAGGCTTTACACTTTATGCTTCCGGCTCGTATGTTGTGTGGAATTG
TGAGCGGATAACAATTTCACACAGGAAACAGCTATGACCATGATTACGCCAAGCGCGCAATTAACCCTCA
CTAAAGGGAACAAAAGCTGGAGCTGCAAGCTTAATGTAGTCTTATGCAATACTCTTGTAGTCTTGCAACA
TGGTAACGATGAGTTAGCAACATGCCTTACAAGGAGAGAAAAAGCACCGTGCATGCCGATTGGTGGAAGT
AAGGTGGTACGATCGTGCCTTATTAGGAAGGCAACAGACGGGTCTGACATGGATTGGACGAACCACTGAA
TTGCCGCATTGCAGAGATATTGTATTTAAGTGCCTAGCTCGATACATAAACGGGTCTCTCTGGTTAGACC
AGATCTGAGCCTGGGAGCTCTCTGGCTAACTAGGGAACCCACTGCTTAAGCCTCAATAAAGCTTGCCTTG
AGTGCTTCAAGTAGTGTGTGCCCGTCTGTTGTGTGACTCTGGTAACTAGAGATCCCTCAGACCCTTTTAG
TCAGTGTGGAAAATCTCTAGCAGTGGCGCCCGAACAGGGACTTGAAAGCGAAAGGGAAACCAGAGGAGCT
CTCTCGACGCAGGACTCGGCTTGCTGAAGCGCGCACGGCAAGAGGCGAGGGGCGGCGACTGGTGAGTACG
CCAAAAATTTTGACTAGCGGAGGCTAGAAGGAGAGAGATGGGTGCGAGAGCGTCAGTATTAAGCGGGGGA
GAATTAGATCGCGATGGGAAAAAATTCGGTTAAGGCCAGGGGGAAAGAAAAAATATAAATTAAAACATAT
AGTATGGGCAAGCAGGGAGCTAGAACGATTCGCAGTTAATCCTGGCCTGTTAGAAACATCAGAAGGCTGT
AGACAAATACTGGGACAGCTACAACCATCCCTTCAGACAGGATCAGAAGAACTTAGATCATTATATAATA
CAGTAGCAACCCTCTATTGTGTGCATCAAAGGATAGAGATAAAAGACACCAAGGAAGCTTTAGACAAGAT
AGAGGAAGAGCAAAACAAAAGTAAGACCACCGCACAGCAAGCGGCCGCTGATCTTCAGACCTGGAGGAGG
AGATATGAGGGACAATTGGAGAAGTGAATTATATAAATATAAAGTAGTAAAAATTGAACCATTAGGAGTA
GCACCCACCAAGGCAAAGAGAAGAGTGGTGCAGAGAGAAAAAAGAGCAGTGGGAATAGGAGCTTTGTTCC
TTGGGTTCTTGGGAGCAGCAGGAAGCACTATGGGCGCAGCGTCAATGACGCTGACGGTACAGGCCAGACA
ATTATTGTCTGGTATAGTGCAGCAGCAGAACAATTTGCTGAGGGCTATTGAGGCGCAACAGCATCTGTTG
CAACTCACAGTCTGGGGCATCAAGCAGCTCCAGGCAAGAATCCTGGCTGTGGAAAGATACCTAAAGGATC
AACAGCTCCTGGGGATTTGGGGTTGCTCTGGAAAACTCATTTGCACCACTGCTGTGCCTTGGAATGCTAG
TTGGAGTAATAAATCTCTGGAACAGATTTGGAATCACACGACCTGGATGGAGTGGGACAGAGAAATTAAC
AATTACACAAGCTTAATACACTCCTTAATTGAAGAATCGCAAAACCAGCAAGAAAAGAATGAACAAGAAT
TATTGGAATTAGATAAATGGGCAAGTTTGTGGAATTGGTTTAACATAACAAATTGGCTGTGGTATATAAA
ATTATTCATAATGATAGTAGGAGGCTTGGTAGGTTTAAGAATAGTTTTTGCTGTACTTTCTATAGTGAAT
AGAGTTAGGCAGGGATATTCACCATTATCGTTTCAGACCCACCTCCCAACCCCGAGGGGACCCGACAGGC
CCGAAGGAATAGAAGAAGAAGGTGGAGAGAGAGACAGAGACAGATCCATTCGATTAGTGAACGGATCTCG
ACGGTATCGGTTAACTTTTAAAAGAAAAGGGGGGATTGGGGGGTACAGTGCAGGGGAAAGAATAGTAGAC
ATAATAGCAACAGACATACAAACTAAAGAATTACAAAAACAAATTACAAAAATTCAAAATTTTATCGATC
ACGAGACTAGCCTCGAGCTGGCTGCAGTAACGCCATTTTGCAAGGCATGGAAAAATACCAAACCAAGAAT
AGAGAAGTTCAGATCAAGGGCGGGTACATGAAAATAGCTAACGTTGGGCCAAACAGGATATCTGCGGTGA
GCAGTTTCGGCCCCGGCCCGGGGCCAAGAACAGATGGTCACCGCAGTTTCGGCCCCGGCCCGAGGCCAAG
AACAGATGGTCCCCAGATATGGCCCAACCCTCAGCAGTTTCTTAAGACCCATCAGATGTTTCCAGGCTCC
CCCAAGGACCTGAAATGACCCTGCGCCTTATTTGAATTAACCAATCAGCCTGCTTCTCGCTTCTGTTCGC
GCGCTTCTGCTTCCCGAGCTCTATAAAAGAGCTCACAACCCCTCACTCGGCGCGCCAGTCCTCCGACAGA
CTGAGTCGGCCGGTCGAATCAAGCTTATCGATACCGTCGACGGATCCGCTAGCCCGCGGTTCGAAATGCC
CTCAGTGATGGAGAAGCCGAGCGCGGGCTCTGGGATCCTGTCCCGTAGCCGGGCCAAGACGGTGCCCAAC
GGCGGACAGCCCCACTCGGAGGATGACAGCAGCGAGGAGGAGCACTCGCACGACAGCATGATCCGCGTTG
GAACCAATTACCAGGCCGTAATTCCGGAGTGCAAGCCTGAGAGCCCCGCACGCTACAGCAACAAGGAGCT
GAAGGGGATGCTGGTGTGGTCACCCAACCACTGTGTGTCAGATGCCAAGCTTGACAAGTACATTGCGATG
GCCAAGGAGAAGCATGGCTACAACATTGAGCAGGCGCTGGGCATGCTTCTGTGGCATAAGCACGATGTGG
AGAAGTCGCTGGCCGACCTGGCCAACTTCACCCCATTCCCTGACGAGTGGACAGTAGAGGACAAGGTGCT
GTTTGAACAGGCCTTTGGCTTCCATGGCAAATGCTTCCAGCGGATCCAGCAGATGCTGCCTGACAAGTTG
ATTCCCAGCCTGGTGAAATACTACTACTCTTGGAAGAAGACCCGCAGCCGAACTAGTGTGATGGACAGAC
AGGCCCGGCGGCTGGGGGGCCGCAAGGACAAAGAAGACAGTGATGAGCTCGAAGAGGGTCGAGGAGGCGT
GAGTGAGGGAGAGCCCGATCCTGCAGATCCCAAGAGAGAGCCTCTACCCTCTCGGCCCCTGAATGCACGC
CCAGGCCCTGGGAAAAAGGAGGTCCAGGTGTCTCAGTACCGCCACCATCCCTTGCGAACCCGGCGTCGCC
CACCCAAGGGCATGTACCTGAGCCCTGAAGGCCTCACGGCAGTGTCAGGAAGCCCGGACCTTGCCAACCT
CACGCTCCGAGGTCTTGACTCTCAGCTCATCTCCCTCAAGCGCCAGGTACAGAGCATGAAGCAGACGAAC
AGCAGCCTGCGCCAAGCCCTGGAGGGCGGTATTGATCCACTACGCCCCCCGGAGGCCAACACCAAGTTCA
ACTCCCGCTGGACCACAGATGAGCAGCTTTTGGCTGTTCAAGCCATCCGTAGGTATGGCAAAGACTTTGG
GGCTATTGCAGAGGTGATTGGGAACAAGACTCTGACCCAGGTGAAGACTTTCTTTGTGAGCTACCGGCGC
CGCTTCAATCTGGAGGAGGTGCTGCAGGAATGGGAGGCTGAGCAGGATGGGGCCCCTGGAGCCCCAGTCC
CCATGGAGGAGGCTAGGAGAGGGGCTCCATTGCCAGCCCCAGCCCTAGAGGAAGATGATGAGGTCCAGAT
TACATCGGTCTCCACGTCCGTGCCCCGATCAGTGCCCCCTGCGCCACCACCCCCTCCACCTCCCACCTCG
CTGTCCCAGCCACCCCCGCTGCTGAGGCCACCTTTGCCCACGGCTCCCACTCTGCTCCGACAGCCACCCC
CACTGCAGCAGGGCCGCTTCCTCCAGCCCCGGCTGGCCCCCAACCAGCCCCCACCGCCTCTCATCCGCCC
CGCTCTGGCTGCCCCCCGCCACAGCGCCCGCCCTGGCCCTCAGCCCCCACCCACCCTGATTGGAACCCCT
CTGGAGCCCCCAGCACCCTCACTCTAGACCGGTCGGATCCCCCGGGCTGCAGGAATTCGAGCATCTTACC
GCCATTTATTCCCATATTTGTTCTGTTTTTCTTGATTTGGGTATACATTTAAATGTTAATAAAACAAAAT
GGTGGGGCAATCATTTACATTTTTAGGGATATGTAATTACTAGTTCAGGTGTATTGCCACAAGACAAACA
TGTTAAGAAACTTTCCCGTTATTTACGCTCTGTTCCTGTTAATCAACCTCTGGATTACAAAATTTGTGAA
AGATTGACTGATATTCTTAACTATGTTGCTCCTTTTACGCTGTGTGGATATGCTGCTTTAATGCCTCTGT
ATCATGCTATTGCTTCCCGTACGGCTTTCGTTTTCTCCTCCTTGTATAAATCCTGGTTGCTGTCTCTTTA
TGAGGAGTTGTGGCCCGTTGTCCGTCAACGTGGCGTGGTGTGCTCTGTGTTTGCTGACGCAACCCCCACT
GGCTGGGGCATTGCCACCACCTGTCAACTCCTTTCTGGGACTTTCGCTTTCCCCCTCCCGATCGCCACGG
CAGAACTCATCGCCGCCTGCCTTGCCCGCTGCTGGACAGGGGCTAGGTTGCTGGGCACTGATAATTCCGT
GGTGTTGTCGGGGAAGCTGACGTCCTTTGCAATTCGATATCAAGCTGTACCTTCTAGATGTACAACTTAT
AGAGCGCTTCTAGACCAATGACTTACAAGGCAGCTGTAGATCTTAGCCACTTTTTAAAAGAAAAGGGGGG
ACTGGAAGGGCTAATTCACTCCCAACGAAGACAAGATCTGCTTTTTGCTTGTACTGGGTCTCTCTGGTTA
GACCAGATCTGAGCCTGGGAGCTCTCTGGCTAACTAGGGAACCCACTGCTTAAGCCTCAATAAAGCTTGC
CTTGAGTGCTTCAAGTAGTGTGTGCCCGTCTGTTGTGTGACTCTGGTAACTAGAGATCCCTCAGACCCTT
TTAGTCAGTGTGGAAAATCTCTAGCAGTAGTAGTTCATGTCATCTTATTATTCAGTATTTATAACTTGCA
AAGAAATGAATATCAGAGAGTGAGAGGAACTTGTTTATTGCAGCTTATAATGGTTACAAATAAAGCAATA
GCATCACAAATTTCACAAATAAAGCATTTTTTTCACTGCATTCTAGTTGTGGTTTGTCCAAACTCATCAA
TGTATCTTATCATGTCTGGCTCTAGCTATCCCGCCCCTAACTCCGCCCATCCCGCCCCTAACTCCGCCCA
GTTCCGCCCATTCTCCGCCCCATGGCTGACTAATTTTTTTT
Features (pLannotate 1.2.2; 29 found; start..end, strand, type, name):
     94..112     -  promoter       T7 promoter: promoter for bacteriophage T7 RNA polymerase
    120..275     +  CDS            lacZα (fragment): LacZα fragment of β-galactosidase; lacZ fragment
    280..708     +  rep_origin     f1 ori (sequence partly withheld): f1 bacteriophage origin of replication; arrow indicates direction of (+) strand synthesis
    761..865     +  promoter       AmpR promoter: bla
    866..1726    +  CDS            AmpR: β-lactamase; bla; confers resistance to ampicillin, carbenicillin, and related antibiotics
   1897..2485    +  rep_origin     ori: high-copy-number ColE1/pMB1/pBR322/pUC origin of replication
   2668..2760    +  CDS            lacI (fragment): lac repressor; lacI; The lac repressor binds to the lac operator to inhibit transcription in E. coli. This inhibition can be relieved by adding lactose or isopropyl-β-D-thiogalactopyranoside (IPTG).
   2773..2794    +  protein_bind   CAP binding site: CAP binding activates transcription in the presence of cAMP. E. coli catabolite activator protein
   2809..2839    +  promoter       lac promoter: promoter for the E. coli lac operon
   2847..2863    +  protein_bind   lac operator: The lac repressor binds to the lac operator to inhibit transcription in E. coli. This inhibition can be relieved by adding lactose or isopropyl-β-D-thiogalactopyranoside (IPTG). lac repressor encoded by lacI
   2908..2926    +  promoter       T3 promoter: promoter for bacteriophage T3 RNA polymerase
   2954..3180    +  promoter       RSV promoter: Rous sarcoma virus enhancer/promoter
   3181..3361    +  LTR            5' LTR (truncated): truncated 5' long terminal repeat (LTR) from HIV-1
   3408..3533    +  misc_feature   HIV-1 Ψ: packaging signal of human immunodeficiency virus type 1
   3517..3880    +  CDS            HIV-1 gag (fragment): gag protein from human immunodeficiency virus 1; gag
   4026..4259    +  misc_feature   RRE: The Rev response element (RRE) of HIV-1 allows for Rev-dependent mRNA export from the nucleus to the cytoplasm.
   4636..4736    +  CDS            Rev (fragment): human immunodeficiency virus 1 (HIV-1) Rev protein; rev; enhances nuclear export of unspliced and incompletely spliced viral mRNAs
   4755..4872    +  misc_feature   cPPT/CTS: central polypurine tract and central termination sequence of HIV-1
   4906..5307    +  promoter       SFFV promoter: spleen focus-forming virus long terminal repeat (LTR) promoter
   5317..5340    +  misc_feature   MCS (fragment): pBluescript multiple cloning site
   5365..6933    +  CDS            RCOR2: RCOR2_HUMAN - Experimental evidence at protein level: Swiss-Prot protein existence level 1. May act as a component of a corepressor complex that represses transcription. From Homo sapiens (Human).
   6944..6969    +  misc_feature   MCS (fragment): pBluescript multiple cloning site
   6969..7028    +  CDS            S (fragment): HBSAG_WHV6 - Experimental evidence at transcript level: Swiss-Prot protein existence level 2. The middle envelope protein plays an important role in the budding of the virion. It is involved in the induction of budding in a nucleocapsid independent way. In this process the majority of envelope proteins bud to form subviral lipoprotein particles of 22 nm of diameter that do not contain a nucleocapsid (By similarity). From Woodchuck hepatitis B virus (isolate w64/pWS23) (WHV).
   7160..7563    +  misc_feature   WPRE: woodchuck hepatitis virus posttranscriptional regulatory element
   7621..7680    +  CDS            nef (fragment): NEF_HV1Z2 - Experimental evidence at protein level: Swiss-Prot protein existence level 1. Extracellular Nef protein targets CD4(+) T-lymphocytes for apoptosis by interacting with CXCR4 surface receptors. From Human immunodeficiency virus type 1 group M subtype D (isolate Z2/CDC-Z34) (HIV-1).
   7682..7915    +  LTR            3' LTR (ΔU3): self-inactivating 3' long terminal repeat (LTR) from HIV-1
   7987..8108    +  polyA_signal   SV40 poly(A) signal: SV40 polyadenylation signal
   8127..8148    +  rep_origin     SV40 ori (fragment): SV40 origin of replication
   8148..73      +  rep_origin     SV40 ori (across the origin): SV40 origin of replication
