[The description below was written by a language model from this plasmid's Addgene catalogue record and pLannotate feature annotations shown in this document.]
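Description:
SFFV-RCOR1-Brd 446 is a third-generation-style, self-inactivating HIV-1 lentiviral transfer plasmid built on the SFFV-MCS backbone and designed to express a human transcription regulator together with an identifying DNA barcode. It is propagated in E. coli through a high-copy ColE1/pUC-type origin with ampicillin selection (AmpR), and the bacterial portion also retains pBluescript-derived remnants such as an f1 origin, lacZα and lac regulatory fragments, and T7/T3 promoters. No mammalian selection marker or fluorescent reporter is annotated.

The viral cassette begins with an RSV promoter fused to a truncated 5' LTR, which drives genomic RNA production in packaging cells without Tat. It is followed by the Ψ packaging signal with a partial gag, the RRE for Rev-dependent nuclear export, and the cPPT/CTS, which aids nuclear import of the provirus. Internally, the spleen focus-forming virus (SFFV) promoter, which is strongly active in haematopoietic cells, drives the roughly 1.6 kb human RCOR1 (CoREST) open reading frame cloned between retained restriction sites. A WPRE downstream enhances transcript stability and expression. According to the depositor, the construct-specific barcode sits after the WPRE at an XbaI site, so it should be carried in the transcript upstream of the ΔU3 3' LTR; it is not separately annotated. An SV40 poly(A) signal and SV40 origin lie outside the LTRs. The automated annotation labels the coding sequence as the paralogue RCOR2 rather than RCOR1, a discrepancy that cannot be resolved from the record alone.

The plasmid belongs to a barcoded transcription factor collection for pooled combinatorial screening of immune cell reprogramming, in which barcode readout identifies the factors delivered to each cell.
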