Addgene plasmid #219353: SFFV-RCOR1-Brd 446
Purpose: Transcription factor RCOR1 with a specific barcode assigned.
Depositing lab: Filipe Pereira. Depositing organization: Center for Neuroscience and Cell Biology, University of Coimbra. Publication: A combinatorial transcription factor screening platform for immune cell reprogramming. Kurochkin I, Altman AR, Caiado I, Pertiga-Cabral D, Halitzki E, Minaeva M, Zimmermannova O, Henriques-Oliveira L, Klein D, Nair M, Oliveira D, Cajal LR, Knittel R, Feick C, Ringner M, Martin M, Cirovic B, Pires CF, Rosa FF, Sitnicka E, Theis FJ, Pereira CF. Cell Syst. 2026 Jan 21;17(1):101457. doi: 10.1016/j.cels.2025.101457. Epub 2026 Jan 14. PubMed 41539305.
Backbone
  Vector backbone: SFFV-MCS
  Backbone size w/o insert (bp): 6638
  Vector type: Lentiviral
Growth in bacteria
  Bacterial resistance: Ampicillin, 100 μg/mL
  Growth temperature: 37°C
  Growth strain: NEB Stable
  Copy number: High Copy
Gene/Insert
  Gene/Insert name: RCOR1
  Species: H. sapiens (human)
  Insert size (bp): 1572
  Entrez Gene: RCOR1 (a.k.a. COREST, RCOR)
  Promoter: The spleen focus-forming virus (SFFV) promoter
  Cloning method: Restriction Enzyme; 5′ cloning site Bsp119I (not destroyed); 3′ cloning site BstHI (not destroyed)
Terms and licenses: Academic/Nonprofit Terms; Industry Terms: Not Available to Industry
Depositor comments: Barcode sequence cloned into XbaI restriction site. Design of plasmid is as follows: SFFV-[TF sequence]-WPRE-[Barcode sequence].
How to cite: SFFV-RCOR1-Brd 446 was a gift from Filipe Pereira (Addgene plasmid # 219353 ; http://n2t.net/addgene:219353 ; RRID:Addgene_219353)
