>Addgene plasmid #219353 | SFFV-RCOR1-Brd 446 | depositor partial sequence | sequence record 428539 | TF ORF
ATGCCCTCAGTGATGGAGAAGCCGAGCGCGGGCTCTGGGATCCTGTCCCGTAGCCGGGCCAAGACGGTGC
CCAACGGCGGACAGCCCCACTCGGAGGATGACAGCAGCGAGGAGGAGCACTCGCACGACAGCATGATCCG
CGTTGGAACCAATTACCAGGCCGTAATTCCGGAGTGCAAGCCTGAGAGCCCCGCACGCTACAGCAACAAG
GAGCTGAAGGGGATGCTGGTGTGGTCACCCAACCACTGTGTGTCAGATGCCAAGCTTGACAAGTACATTG
CGATGGCCAAGGAGAAGCATGGCTACAACATTGAGCAGGCGCTGGGCATGCTTCTGTGGCATAAGCACGA
TGTGGAGAAGTCGCTGGCCGACCTGGCCAACTTCACCCCATTCCCTGACGAGTGGACAGTAGAGGACAAG
GTGCTGTTTGAACAGGCCTTTGGCTTCCATGGCAAATGCTTCCAGCGGATCCAGCAGATGCTGCCTGACA
AGTTGATTCCCAGCCTGGTGAAATACTACTACTCTTGGAAGAAGACCCGCAGCCGAACTAGTGTGATGGA
CAGACAGGCCCGGCGGCTGGGGGGCCGCAAGGACAAAGAAGACAGTGATGAGCTCGAAGAGGGTCGAGGA
GGCGTGAGTGAGGGAGAGCCCGATCCTGCAGATCCCAAGAGAGAGCCTCTACCCTCTCGGCCCCTGAATG
CACGCCCAGGCCCTGGGAAAAAGGAGGTCCAGGTGTCTCAGTACCGCCACCATCCCTTGCGAACCCGGCG
TCGCCCACCCAAGGGCATGTACCTGAGCCCTGAAGGCCTCACGGCAGTGTCAGGAAGCCCGGACCTTGCC
AACCTCACGCTCCGAGGTCTTGACTCTCAGCTCATCTCCCTCAAGCGCCAGGTACAGAGCATGAAGCAGA
CGAACAGCAGCCTGCGCCAAGCCCTGGAGGGCGGTATTGATCCACTACGCCCCCCGGAGGCCAACACCAA
GTTCAACTCCCGCTGGACCACAGATGAGCAGCTTTTGGCTGTTCAAGCCATCCGTAGGTATGGCAAAGAC
TTTGGGGCTATTGCAGAGGTGATTGGGAACAAGACTCTGACCCAGGTGAAGACTTTCTTTGTGAGCTACC
GGCGCCGCTTCAATCTGGAGGAGGTGCTGCAGGAATGGGAGGCTGAGCAGGATGGGGCCCCTGGAGCCCC
AGTCCCCATGGAGGAGGCTAGGAGAGGGGCTCCATTGCCAGCCCCAGCCCTAGAGGAAGATGATGAGGTC
CAGATTACATCGGTCTCCACGTCCGTGCCCCGATCAGTGCCCCCTGCGCCACCACCCCCTCCACCTCCCA
CCTCGCTGTCCCAGCCACCCCCGCTGCTGAGGCCACCTTTGCCCACGGCTCCCACTCTGCTCCGACAGCC
ACCCCCACTGCAGCAGGGCCGCTTCCTCCAGCCCCGGCTGGCCCCCAACCAGCCCCCACCGCCTCTCATC
CGCCCCGCTCTGGCTGCCCCCCGCCACAGCGCCCGCCCTGGCCCTCAGCCCCCACCCACCCTGATTGGAA
CCCCTCTGGAGCCCCCAGCACCCTCACTCTAG
