>Addgene plasmid #219353 | SFFV-RCOR1-Brd 446 | depositor partial sequence | sequence record 428540 | Barcode sequence
TGTACAACTTATAGAGCGCT
